Addgene plasmid #90763: MCM6 E2.2 gRNA
Purpose: 3rd generation lentiviral gRNA plasmid targeting human MCM6
Depositing lab: Iain Cheeseman. Depositing organization: Whitehead Institute for Biomedical Research. Publication: Large-Scale Analysis of CRISPR/Cas9 Cell-Cycle Knockouts Reveals the Diversity of p53-Dependent Responses to Cell-Cycle Defects. McKinley KL, Cheeseman IM. Dev Cell. 2017 Feb 27;40(4):405-420.e2. doi: 10.1016/j.devcel.2017.01.012. Epub 2017 Feb 16. PubMed 28216383.
Backbone
  Vector backbone: pLenti-sgRNA
  Backbone manufacturer: Eric Lander & David Sabatini labs (Addgene plasmid #71409)
  Backbone size w/o insert (bp): 9151
  Vector type: Lentiviral, CRISPR
  Selectable markers: Puromycin
Growth in bacteria
  Bacterial resistance: Ampicillin, 100 μg/mL
  Growth temperature: 37°C
  Growth strain: NEB Stable
  Copy number: Unknown
Gene/Insert
  Gene/Insert name: MCM6 (Guide Designation E2.2) (alt name: pKMKO series)
  gRNA/shRNA sequence: CACCgCGTCGCGGACCTCCAGGTGC
  Species: H. sapiens (human)
  Promoter: U6
  Cloning method: Restriction Enzyme; 5′ cloning site BsmBI (destroyed during cloning); 3′ cloning site BsmBI (destroyed during cloning)
  Sequencing primers: 5′ hU6-F (5'-GAGGGCCTATTTCCCATGATT-3'); 3′ EF1a-R (5'-CACGGCGACTACTGCACTTA-3')
Terms and licenses: Academic/Nonprofit Terms; Industry Terms: Not Available to Industry
Depositor comments: Please note that gRNA target sequence listed is not strictly the 20nt spacer sequence, but also contains the 5' BsmBI overhang. For more information about knockout human cell lines generated using this plasmid, please see http://cellcycleknockouts.wi.mit.edu/ .
How to cite: MCM6 E2.2 gRNA was a gift from Iain Cheeseman (Addgene plasmid # 90763 ; http://n2t.net/addgene:90763 ; RRID:Addgene_90763)
