[The description below was written by a language model from this plasmid's Addgene catalogue record and pLannotate feature annotations shown in this document.]
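Description:
MCM6 E2.2 gRNA is a third-generation lentiviral CRISPR plasmid built on the pLenti-sgRNA backbone that delivers a single guide RNA against human MCM6. It carries no Cas9, so it is meant for cells that supply the nuclease separately. The guide, designated E2.2 and part of the pKMKO series, was inserted between two BsmBI sites that were destroyed during cloning. It sits downstream of the human U6 RNA polymerase III promoter and directly upstream of the Streptococcus pyogenes tracrRNA-derived scaffold, so that a complete sgRNA is transcribed. The depositor notes that the recorded guide sequence includes the 5' BsmBI overhang and is therefore not strictly the 20-nt spacer.

The viral portion follows the usual self-inactivating design. An RSV promoter drives a truncated HIV-1 5' LTR, making genomic RNA production Tat-independent. This is followed by the Ψ packaging signal with a gag fragment, the RRE for Rev-dependent nuclear export, a cPPT/CTS element, and a ΔU3 3' LTR with an SV40 polyadenylation signal beyond it. Within the provirus, an EF-1α core promoter expresses puromycin N-acetyltransferase for selection of transduced cells, and a WPRE enhances transcript expression.

In E. coli the plasmid is maintained through a high-copy ColE1/pUC origin with ampicillin resistance. f1 and SV40 origins and residual lac, T3 and T7 elements are also present. The annotated sequence record is 7,302 nt, shorter than the 9,151 bp listed for the empty backbone; the record does not explain this difference. The plasmid was used to generate knockout human cell lines in a large-scale analysis of cell-cycle gene knockouts and p53-dependent responses.
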