Features (pLannotate 1.2.2; 28 found; start..end, strand, type, name):
      1..26      +  rep_origin     RSF ori (fragment): Plasmids containing the RSF 1030 origin of replication can be propagated in E. coli cells that contain additional plasmids with compatible origins.
     28..120     +  CDS            lacI (fragment): lac repressor; lacI; The lac repressor binds to the lac operator to inhibit transcription in E. coli. This inhibition can be relieved by adding lactose or isopropyl-β-D-thiogalactopyranoside (IPTG).
    133..154     +  protein_bind   CAP binding site: CAP binding activates transcription in the presence of cAMP. E. coli catabolite activator protein
    169..199     +  promoter       lac promoter: promoter for the E. coli lac operon
    207..223     +  protein_bind   lac operator: The lac repressor binds to the lac operator to inhibit transcription in E. coli. This inhibition can be relieved by adding lactose or isopropyl-β-D-thiogalactopyranoside (IPTG). lac repressor encoded by lacI
    268..286     +  promoter       T3 promoter: promoter for bacteriophage T3 RNA polymerase
    314..540     +  promoter       RSV promoter: Rous sarcoma virus enhancer/promoter
    541..721     +  LTR            5' LTR (truncated): truncated 5' long terminal repeat (LTR) from HIV-1
    768..893     +  misc_feature   HIV-1 Ψ: packaging signal of human immunodeficiency virus type 1
    877..1240    +  CDS            HIV-1 gag (fragment): gag protein from human immunodeficiency virus 1; gag
   1386..1619    +  misc_feature   RRE: The Rev response element (RRE) of HIV-1 allows for Rev-dependent mRNA export from the nucleus to the cytoplasm.
   1996..2022    +  CDS            Rev (fragment): human immunodeficiency virus 1 (HIV-1) Rev protein; rev; enhances nuclear export of unspliced and incompletely spliced viral mRNAs
   2026..2266    +  promoter       U6 promoter: RNA polymerase III promoter for human U6 snRNA
   2314..2381    +  misc_RNA       tracrRNA (fragment): trans-activating CRISPR RNA for the Streptococcus pyogenes CRISPR/Cas9 system
   2430..2547    +  misc_feature   cPPT/CTS: central polypurine tract and central termination sequence of HIV-1
   2616..2827    +  promoter       EF-1α core promoter: core promoter for human elongation factor EF-1α
   2853..3452    +  CDS            PuroR (fragment): puromycin N-acetyltransferase; pac from Streptomyces; confers resistance to puromycin
   3468..4056    +  misc_feature   WPRE: woodchuck hepatitis virus posttranscriptional regulatory element
   4107..4126    +  misc_feature   cPPT/CTS (fragment): central polypurine tract and central termination sequence of HIV-1
   4128..4361    +  LTR            3' LTR (ΔU3): self-inactivating 3' long terminal repeat (LTR) from HIV-1
   4439..4560    +  polyA_signal   SV40 poly(A) signal: SV40 polyadenylation signal
   4600..4735    +  rep_origin     SV40 ori: SV40 origin of replication
   4756..4774    -  promoter       T7 promoter: promoter for bacteriophage T7 RNA polymerase
   4782..4937    +  CDS            lacZα (fragment): LacZα fragment of β-galactosidase; lacZ fragment
   4942..5370    +  rep_origin     f1 ori (sequence partly withheld): f1 bacteriophage origin of replication; arrow indicates direction of (+) strand synthesis
   5423..5527    +  promoter       AmpR promoter: bla
   5528..6388    +  CDS            AmpR: β-lactamase; bla; confers resistance to ampicillin, carbenicillin, and related antibiotics
   6559..7147    +  rep_origin     ori: high-copy-number ColE1/pMB1/pBR322/pUC origin of replication
>Addgene plasmid #90763 | MCM6 E2.2 gRNA | addgene full sequence | sequence record 190208
CGAGTCAGTGAGCGAGGAAGCGGAAGAGCGCCCAATACGCAAACCGCCTCTCCCCGCGCGTTGGCCGATT
CATTAATGCAGCTGGCACGACAGGTTTCCCGACTGGAAAGCGGGCAGTGAGCGCAACGCAATTAATGTGA
GTTAGCTCACTCATTAGGCACCCCAGGCTTTACACTTTATGCTTCCGGCTCGTATGTTGTGTGGAATTGT
GAGCGGATAACAATTTCACACAGGAAACAGCTATGACCATGATTACGCCAAGCGCGCAATTAACCCTCAC
TAAAGGGAACAAAAGCTGGAGCTGCAAGCTTAATGTAGTCTTATGCAATACTCTTGTAGTCTTGCAACAT
GGTAACGATGAGTTAGCAACATGCCTTACAAGGAGAGAAAAAGCACCGTGCATGCCGATTGGTGGAAGTA
AGGTGGTACGATCGTGCCTTATTAGGAAGGCAACAGACGGGTCTGACATGGATTGGACGAACCACTGAAT
TGCCGCATTGCAGAGATATTGTATTTAAGTGCCTAGCTCGATACATAAACGGGTCTCTCTGGTTAGACCA
GATCTGAGCCTGGGAGCTCTCTGGCTAACTAGGGAACCCACTGCTTAAGCCTCAATAAAGCTTGCCTTGA
GTGCTTCAAGTAGTGTGTGCCCGTCTGTTGTGTGACTCTGGTAACTAGAGATCCCTCAGACCCTTTTAGT
CAGTGTGGAAAATCTCTAGCAGTGGCGCCCGAACAGGGACTTGAAAGCGAAAGGGAAACCAGAGGAGCTC
TCTCGACGCAGGACTCGGCTTGCTGAAGCGCGCACGGCAAGAGGCGAGGGGCGGCGACTGGTGAGTACGC
CAAAAATTTTGACTAGCGGAGGCTAGAAGGAGAGAGATGGGTGCGAGAGCGTCAGTATTAAGCGGGGGAG
AATTAGATCGCGATGGGAAAAAATTCGGTTAAGGCCAGGGGGAAAGAAAAAATATAAATTAAAACATATA
GTATGGGCAAGCAGGGAGCTAGAACGATTCGCAGTTAATCCTGGCCTGTTAGAAACATCAGAAGGCTGTA
GACAAATACTGGGACAGCTACAACCATCCCTTCAGACAGGATCAGAAGAACTTAGATCATTATATAATAC
AGTAGCAACCCTCTATTGTGTGCATCAAAGGATAGAGATAAAAGACACCAAGGAAGCTTTAGACAAGATA
GAGGAAGAGCAAAACAAAAGTAAGACCACCGCACAGCAAGCGGCCGCTGATCTTCAGACCTGGAGGAGGA
GATATGAGGGACAATTGGAGAAGTGAATTATATAAATATAAAGTAGTAAAAATTGAACCATTAGGAGTAG
CACCCACCAAGGCAAAGAGAAGAGTGGTGCAGAGAGAAAAAAGAGCAGTGGGAATAGGAGCTTTGTTCCT
TGGGTTCTTGGGAGCAGCAGGAAGCACTATGGGCGCAGCGTCAATGACGCTGACGGTACAGGCCAGACAA
TTATTGTCTGGTATAGTGCAGCAGCAGAACAATTTGCTGAGGGCTATTGAGGCGCAACAGCATCTGTTGC
AACTCACAGTCTGGGGCATCAAGCAGCTCCAGGCAAGAATCCTGGCTGTGGAAAGATACCTAAAGGATCA
ACAGCTCCTGGGGATTTGGGGTTGCTCTGGAAAACTCATTTGCACCACTGCTGTGCCTTGGAATGCTAGT
TGGAGTAATAAATCTCTGGAACAGATTTGGAATCACACGACCTGGATGGAGTGGGACAGAGAAATTAACA
ATTACACAAGCTTAATACACTCCTTAATTGAAGAATCGCAAAACCAGCAAGAAAAGAATGAACAAGAATT
ATTGGAATTAGATAAATGGGCAAGTTTGTGGAATTGGTTTAACATAACAAATTGGCTGTGGTATATAAAA
TTATTCATAATGATAGTAGGAGGCTTGGTAGGTTTAAGAATAGTTTTTGCTGTACTTTCTATAGTGAATA
GAGTTAGGCAGGGATATTCACCATTATCGTTTCAGACCCACCTCCCAACCCCGAGGGGACCCAGAGAGGG
CCTATTTCCCATGATTCCTTCATATTTGCATATACGATACAAGGCTGTTAGAGAGATAATTAGAATTAAT
TTGACTGTAAACACAAAGATATTAGTACAAAATACGTGACGTAGAAAGTAATAATTTCTTGGGTAGTTTG
CAGTTTTAAAATTATGTTTTAAAATGGACTATCATATGCTTACCGTAACTTGAAAGTATTTCGATTTCTT
GGCTTTATATATCTTGTGGAAAGGACGAAACACCGCGTCGCGGACCTCCAGGTGCGTTTAAGAGCTATGC
TGGAAACAGCATAGCAAGTTTAAATAAGGCTAGTCCGTTATCAACTTGAAAAAGTGGCACCGAGTCGGTG
CTTTTTTTGAATTCTAGATCTTGAGACAAATGGCAGTATTCATCCACAATTTTAAAAGAAAAGGGGGGAT
TGGGGGGTACAGTGCAGGGGAAAGAATAGTAGACATAATAGCAACAGACATACAAACTAAAGAATTACAA
AAACAAATTACAAAAATTCAAAATTTTCGGGTTTATTACAGGGACAGCAGAGATCCACTTTGGCGCCGGC
TCGAGTGGCTCCGGTGCCCGTCAGTGGGCAGAGCGCACATCGCCCACAGTCCCCGAGAAGTTGGGGGGAG
GGGTCGGCAATTGAACCGGTGCCTAGAGAAGGTGGCGCGGGGTAAACTGGGAAAGTGATGTCGTGTACTG
GCTCCGCCTTTTTCCCGAGGGTGGGGGAGAACCGTATATAAGTGCAGTAGTCGCCGTGAACGTTCTTTTT
CGCAACGGGTTTGCCGCCAGAACACAGGTGTCGTGACGCGGGATCCGCCACCATGACCGAGTACAAGCCC
ACGGTGCGCCTCGCCACCCGCGACGACGTCCCCAGGGCCGTACGCACCCTCGCCGCCGCGTTCGCCGACT
ACCCCGCCACGCGCCACACCGTCGATCCGGACCGCCACATCGAGCGGGTCACCGAGCTGCAAGAACTCTT
CCTCACGCGCGTCGGGCTCGACATCGGCAAGGTGTGGGTCGCGGACGACGGCGCCGCGGTGGCGGTCTGG
ACCACGCCGGAGAGCGTCGAAGCGGGGGCGGTGTTCGCCGAGATCGGCCCGCGCATGGCCGAGTTGAGCG
GTTCCCGGCTGGCCGCGCAGCAACAGATGGAAGGCCTCCTGGCGCCGCACCGGCCCAAGGAGCCCGCGTG
GTTCCTGGCCACCGTCGGAGTCTCGCCCGACCACCAGGGCAAGGGTCTGGGCAGCGCCGTCGTGCTCCCC
GGAGTGGAGGCGGCCGAGCGCGCCGGGGTGCCCGCCTTCCTGGAGACCTCCGCGCCCCGCAACCTCCCCT
TCTACGAGCGGCTCGGCTTCACCGTCACCGCCGACGTCGAGGTGCCCGAAGGACCGCGCACCTGGTGCAT
GACCCGCAAGCCCGGTGCCTGAACGCGTTAAGTCGACAATCAACCTCTGGATTACAAAATTTGTGAAAGA
TTGACTGGTATTCTTAACTATGTTGCTCCTTTTACGCTATGTGGATACGCTGCTTTAATGCCTTTGTATC
ATGCTATTGCTTCCCGTATGGCTTTCATTTTCTCCTCCTTGTATAAATCCTGGTTGCTGTCTCTTTATGA
GGAGTTGTGGCCCGTTGTCAGGCAACGTGGCGTGGTGTGCACTGTGTTTGCTGACGCAACCCCCACTGGT
TGGGGCATTGCCACCACCTGTCAGCTCCTTTCCGGGACTTTCGCTTTCCCCCTCCCTATTGCCACGGCGG
AACTCATCGCCGCCTGCCTTGCCCGCTGCTGGACAGGGGCTCGGCTGTTGGGCACTGACAATTCCGTGGT
GTTGTCGGGGAAATCATCGTCCTTTCCTTGGCTGCTCGCCTGTGTTGCCACCTGGATTCTGCGCGGGACG
TCCTTCTGCTACGTCCCTTCGGCCCTCAATCCAGCGGACCTTCCTTCCCGCGGCCTGCTGCCGGCTCTGC
GGCCTCTTCCGCGTCTTCGCCTTCGCCCTCAGACGAGTCGGATCTCCCTTTGGGCCGCCTCCCCGCGTCG
ACTTTAAGACCAATGACTTACAAGGCAGCTGTAGATCTTAGCCACTTTTTAAAAGAAAAGGGGGGACTGG
AAGGGCTAATTCACTCCCAACGAAGACAAGATCTGCTTTTTGCTTGTACTGGGTCTCTCTGGTTAGACCA
GATCTGAGCCTGGGAGCTCTCTGGCTAACTAGGGAACCCACTGCTTAAGCCTCAATAAAGCTTGCCTTGA
GTGCTTCAAGTAGTGTGTGCCCGTCTGTTGTGTGACTCTGGTAACTAGAGATCCCTCAGACCCTTTTAGT
CAGTGTGGAAAATCTCTAGCAGTACGTATAGTAGTTCATGTCATCTTATTATTCAGTATTTATAACTTGC
AAAGAAATGAATATCAGAGAGTGAGAGGAACTTGTTTATTGCAGCTTATAATGGTTACAAATAAAGCAAT
AGCATCACAAATTTCACAAATAAAGCATTTTTTTCACTGCATTCTAGTTGTGGTTTGTCCAAACTCATCA
ATGTATCTTATCATGTCTGGCTCTAGCTATCCCGCCCCTAACTCCGCCCATCCCGCCCCTAACTCCGCCC
AGTTCCGCCCATTCTCCGCCCCATGGCTGACTAATTTTTTTTATTTATGCAGAGGCCGAGGCCGCCTCGG
CCTCTGAGCTATTCCAGAAGTAGTGAGGAGGCTTTTTTGGAGGCCTAGGGACGTACCCAATTCGCCCTAT
AGTGAGTCGTATTACGCGCGCTCACTGGCCGTCGTTTTACAACGTCGTGACTGGGAAAACCCTGGCGTTA
CCCAACTTAATCGCCTTGCAGCACATCCCCCTTTCGCCAGCTGGCGTAATAGCGAAGAGGCCCGCACCGA
TCGCCCTTCCCAACAGTTGCGCAGCCTGAATGGCGAATGGG
[124 nt withheld, positions 4942-5065]
C
[91 nt withheld, positions 5067-5157]
A
[49 nt withheld, positions 5159-5207]
CCTTTGACGTTGGAGTCCACGTTCTTT
[37 nt withheld, positions 5235-5271]
ACCCTATCTCGGTCTATTCTTTTGATTTATAAGGGATTTTGCCGATTTCGGCCTATTGGTTAAAAAATGA
GCTGATTTAACAAAAATTTAACGCGAATTTTAACAAAATATTAACGCTTACAATTTAGGTGGCACTTTTC
GGGGAAATGTGCGCGGAACCCCTATTTGTTTATTTTTCTAAATACATTCAAATATGTATCCGCTCATGAG
ACAATAACCCTGATAAATGCTTCAATAATATTGAAAAAGGAAGAGTATGAGTATTCAACATTTCCGTGTC
GCCCTTATTCCCTTTTTTGCGGCATTTTGCCTTCCTGTTTTTGCTCACCCAGAAACGCTGGTGAAAGTAA
AAGATGCTGAAGATCAGTTGGGTGCACGAGTGGGTTACATCGAACTGGATCTCAACAGCGGTAAGATCCT
TGAGAGTTTTCGCCCCGAAGAACGTTTTCCAATGATGAGCACTTTTAAAGTTCTGCTATGTGGCGCGGTA
TTATCCCGTATTGACGCCGGGCAAGAGCAACTCGGTCGCCGCATACACTATTCTCAGAATGACTTGGTTG
AGTACTCACCAGTCACAGAAAAGCATCTTACGGATGGCATGACAGTAAGAGAATTATGCAGTGCTGCCAT
AACCATGAGTGATAACACTGCGGCCAACTTACTTCTGACAACGATCGGAGGACCGAAGGAGCTAACCGCT
TTTTTGCACAACATGGGGGATCATGTAACTCGCCTTGATCGTTGGGAACCGGAGCTGAATGAAGCCATAC
CAAACGACGAGCGTGACACCACGATGCCTGTAGCAATGGCAACAACGTTGCGCAAACTATTAACTGGCGA
ACTACTTACTCTAGCTTCCCGGCAACAATTAATAGACTGGATGGAGGCGGATAAAGTTGCAGGACCACTT
CTGCGCTCGGCCCTTCCGGCTGGCTGGTTTATTGCTGATAAATCTGGAGCCGGTGAGCGTGGGTCTCGCG
GTATCATTGCAGCACTGGGGCCAGATGGTAAGCCCTCCCGTATCGTAGTTATCTACACGACGGGGAGTCA
GGCAACTATGGATGAACGAAATAGACAGATCGCTGAGATAGGTGCCTCACTGATTAAGCATTGGTAACTG
TCAGACCAAGTTTACTCATATATACTTTAGATTGATTTAAAACTTCATTTTTAATTTAAAAGGATCTAGG
TGAAGATCCTTTTTGATAATCTCATGACCAAAATCCCTTAACGTGAGTTTTCGTTCCACTGAGCGTCAGA
CCCCGTAGAAAAGATCAAAGGATCTTCTTGAGATCCTTTTTTTCTGCGCGTAATCTGCTGCTTGCAAACA
AAAAAACCACCGCTACCAGCGGTGGTTTGTTTGCCGGATCAAGAGCTACCAACTCTTTTTCCGAAGGTAA
CTGGCTTCAGCAGAGCGCAGATACCAAATACTGTTCTTCTAGTGTAGCCGTAGTTAGGCCACCACTTCAA
GAACTCTGTAGCACCGCCTACATACCTCGCTCTGCTAATCCTGTTACCAGTGGCTGCTGCCAGTGGCGAT
AAGTCGTGTCTTACCGGGTTGGACTCAAGACGATAGTTACCGGATAAGGCGCAGCGGTCGGGCTGAACGG
GGGGTTCGTGCACACAGCCCAGCTTGGAGCGAACGACCTACACCGAACTGAGATACCTACAGCGTGAGCT
ATGAGAAAGCGCCACGCTTCCCGAAGGGAGAAAGGCGGACAGGTATCCGGTAAGCGGCAGGGTCGGAACA
GGAGAGCGCACGAGGGAGCTTCCAGGGGGAAACGCCTGGTATCTTTATAGTCCTGTCGGGTTTCGCCACC
TCTGACTTGAGCGTCGATTTTTGTGATGCTCGTCAGGGGGGCGGAGCCTATGGAAAAACGCCAGCAACGC
GGCCTTTTTACGGTTCCTGGCCTTTTGCTGGCCTTTTGCTCACATGTTCTTTCCTGCGTTATCCCCTGAT
TCTGTGGATAACCGTATTACCGCCTTTGAGTGAGCTGATACCGCTCGCCGCAGCCGAACGACCGAGCGCA
G
